>Addgene plasmid #221415 | pDONR221-Basigin | addgene full sequence | sequence record 437196 | Addgene NGS Result
CTTTCCTGCGTTATCCCCTGATTCTGTGGATAACCGTATTACCGCCTTTGAGTGAGCTGATACCGCTCGC
CGCAGCCGAACGACCGAGCGCAGCGAGTCAGTGAGCGAGGAAGCGGAAGAGCGCCCAATACGCAAACCGC
CTCTCCCCGCGCGTTGGCCGATTCATTAATGCAGCTGGCACGACAGGTTTCCCGACTGGAAAGCGGGCAG
TGAGCGCAACGCAATTAATACGCGTACCGCTAGCCAGGAAGAGTTTGTAGAAACGCAAAAAGGCCATCCG
TCAGGATGGCCTTCTGCTTAGTTTGATGCCTGGCAGTTTATGGCGGGCGTCCTGCCCGCCACCCTCCGGG
CCGTTGCTTCACAACGTTCAAATCCGCTCCCGGCGGATTTGTCCTACTCAGGAGAGCGTTCACCGACAAA
CAACAGATAAAACGAAAGGCCCAGTCTTCCGACTGAGCCTTTCGTTTTATTTGATGCCTGGCAGTTCCCT
ACTCTCGCGTTAACGCTAGCATGGATGTTTTCCCAGTCACGACGTTGTAAAACGACGGCCAGTCTTAAGC
TCGGGCCCCAAATAATGATTTTATTTTGACTGATAGTGACCTGTTCGTTGCAACACATTGATGAGCAATG
CTTTTTTATAATGCCAACTTTGTACAAAAAAGCAGGCTCCACCATGGCTGCTGCACTGTTTGTCCTGCTG
GGCTTCGCACTGCTGGGAACTCACGGGGCATCAGGGGCCGCCGGATTTGTCCAGGCTCCTCTGAGCCAGC
AGCGGTGGGTGGGAGGATCCGTGGAGCTGCACTGCGAGGCCGTGGGCAGCCCTGTGCCAGAGATCCAGTG
GTGGTTCGAGGGCCAGGGCCCTAACGACACCTGTTCCCAGCTGTGGGACGGAGCAAGGCTGGATAGAGTG
CACATCCACGCCACATACCACCAGCACGCCGCCTCTACCATCAGCATCGACACACTGGTGGAGGAGGATA
CCGGCACATATGAGTGCCGGGCCTCCAACGACCCAGATAGAAATCACCTGACCAGGGCACCAAGGGTGAA
GTGGGTGCGGGCACAGGCAGTGGTGCTGGTGCTGGAGCCAGGAACCGTGTTTACCACAGTGGAGGACCTG
GGCAGCAAGATCCTGCTGACATGTTCCCTGAATGATTCTGCCACCGAGGTGACAGGCCACAGATGGCTGA
AGGGAGGAGTGGTGCTGAAGGAGGACGCACTGCCAGGACAGAAGACCGAGTTCAAGGTGGATTCTGACGA
TCAGTGGGGCGAGTACAGCTGCGTGTTTCTGCCCGAGCCTATGGGCACAGCCAACATCCAGCTGCACGGA
CCACCTAGGGTGAAGGCCGTGAAGAGCTCCGAGCACATCAATGAGGGCGAGACCGCCATGCTGGTGTGCA
AGTCCGAGTCTGTGCCACCCGTGACCGACTGGGCCTGGTACAAGATCACAGACTCTGAGGATAAGGCCCT
GATGAACGGCAGCGAGTCCCGGTTCTTCGTGAGCAGCTCCCAGGGCCGCAGCGAGCTGCACATCGAGAAC
CTGAATATGGAGGCCGACCCCGGCCAGTATCGCTGCAATGGCACCTCTAGCAAGGGCTCCGATCAGGCCA
TCATCACACTGAGGGTGCGCTCTCACCTGGCCGCCCTGTGGCCTTTCCTGGGAATCGTGGCCGAGGTGCT
GGTGCTGGTGACAATCATCTTTATCTATGAGAAGCGGAGAAAGCCTGAGGATGTGCTGGACGATGACGAT
GCAGGATCCGCCCCACTGAAAAGCAGCGGACAGCACCAGAATGACAAAGGCAAGAATGTGAGACAGAGGA
ACAGCAGCGACCCAGCTTTCTTGTACAAAGTTGGCATTATAAGAAAGCATTGCTTATCAATTTGTTGCAA
CGAACAGGTCACTATCAGTCAAAATAAAATCATTATTTGCCATCCAGCTGATATCCCCTATAGTGAGTCG
TATTACATGGTCATAGCTGTTTCCTGGCAGCTCTGGCCCGTGTCTCAAAATCTCTGATGTTACATTGCAC
AAGATAAAAATATATCATCATGAACAATAAAACTGTCTGCTTACATAAACAGTAATACAAGGGGTGTTAT
GAGCCATATTCAACGGGAAACGTCGAGGCCGCGATTAAATTCCAACATGGATGCTGATTTATATGGGTAT
AAATGGGCTCGCGATAATGTCGGGCAATCAGGTGCGACAATCTATCGCTTGTATGGGAAGCCCGATGCGC
CAGAGTTGTTTCTGAAACATGGCAAAGGTAGCGTTGCCAATGATGTTACAGATGAGATGGTCAGACTAAA
CTGGCTGACGGAATTTATGCCTCTTCCGACCATCAAGCATTTTATCCGTACTCCTGATGATGCATGGTTA
CTCACCACTGCGATCCCCGGAAAAACAGCATTCCAGGTATTAGAAGAATATCCTGATTCAGGTGAAAATA
TTGTTGATGCGCTGGCAGTGTTCCTGCGCCGGTTGCATTCGATTCCTGTTTGTAATTGTCCTTTTAACAG
CGATCGCGTATTTCGTCTCGCTCAGGCGCAATCACGAATGAATAACGGTTTGGTTGATGCGAGTGATTTT
GATGACGAGCGTAATGGCTGGCCTGTTGAACAAGTCTGGAAAGAAATGCATAAACTTTTGCCATTCTCAC
CGGATTCAGTCGTCACTCATGGTGATTTCTCACTTGATAACCTTATTTTTGACGAGGGGAAATTAATAGG
TTGTATTGATGTTGGACGAGTCGGAATCGCAGACCGATACCAGGATCTTGCCATCCTATGGAACTGCCTC
GGTGAGTTTTCTCCTTCATTACAGAAACGGCTTTTTCAAAAATATGGTATTGATAATCCTGATATGAATA
AATTGCAGTTTCATTTGATGCTCGATGAGTTTTTCTAATCAGAATTGGTTAATTGGTTGTAACACTGGCA
GAGCATTACGCTGACTTGACGGGACGGCGCAAGCTCATGACCAAAATCCCTTAACGTGAGTTACGCGTCG
TTCCACTGAGCGTCAGACCCCGTAGAAAAGATCAAAGGATCTTCTTGAGATCCTTTTTTTCTGCGCGTAA
TCTGCTGCTTGCAAACAAAAAAACCACCGCTACCAGCGGTGGTTTGTTTGCCGGATCAAGAGCTACCAAC
TCTTTTTCCGAAGGTAACTGGCTTCAGCAGAGCGCAGATACCAAATACTGTTCTTCTAGTGTAGCCGTAG
TTAGGCCACCACTTCAAGAACTCTGTAGCACCGCCTACATACCTCGCTCTGCTAATCCTGTTACCAGTGG
CTGCTGCCAGTGGCGATAAGTCGTGTCTTACCGGGTTGGACTCAAGACGATAGTTACCGGATAAGGCGCA
GCGGTCGGGCTGAACGGGGGGTTCGTGCACACAGCCCAGCTTGGAGCGAACGACCTACACCGAACTGAGA
TACCTACAGCGTGAGCTATGAGAAAGCGCCACGCTTCCCGAAGGGAGAAAGGCGGACAGGTATCCGGTAA
GCGGCAGGGTCGGAACAGGAGAGCGCACGAGGGAGCTTCCAGGGGGAAACGCCTGGTATCTTTATAGTCC
TGTCGGGTTTCGCCACCTCTGACTTGAGCGTCGATTTTTGTGATGCTCGTCAGGGGGGCGGAGCCTATGG
AAAAACGCCAGCAACGCGGCCTTTTTACGGTTCCTGGCCTTTTGCTGGCCTTTTGCTCACATGTT
Features (pLannotate 1.2.2; 10 found; start..end, strand, type, name):
    121..213     +  CDS            lacI (fragment): lac repressor; lacI; The lac repressor binds to the lac operator to inhibit transcription in E. coli. This inhibition can be relieved by adding lactose or isopropyl-β-D-thiogalactopyranoside (IPTG).
    268..295     -  terminator     rrnB T2 terminator: transcription terminator T2 from the E. coli rrnB gene
    427..470     +  terminator     rrnB T1 terminator: Escherichia coli rrnB; transcription terminator T1 from the E. coli rrnB gene
    517..553     -  CDS            lacZα (fragment): LacZα fragment of β-galactosidase; lacZ fragment
    569..668     +  protein_bind   attL1: mutant version of attL; recombination site for the Gateway® LR reaction LR Clonase™
    674..1828    +  CDS            BSG: BASI_HUMAN - Experimental evidence at protein level: Swiss-Prot protein existence level 1. [Isoform 2]: (Microbial infection) Promotes entry of pentamer-expressing human cytomegalovirus (HCMV) into epithelial and endothelial cells. From Homo sapiens (Human).
   1830..1929    -  protein_bind   attL2: mutant version of attL; recombination site for the Gateway® LR reaction LR Clonase™
   1947..1965    -  promoter       T7 promoter: promoter for bacteriophage T7 RNA polymerase
   2099..2908    +  CDS            KanR: aminoglycoside phosphotransferase; aph(3')-Ia; confers resistance to kanamycin in bacteria or G418 (Geneticin®) in eukaryotes
   3055..3643    +  rep_origin     ori: high-copy-number ColE1/pMB1/pBR322/pUC origin of replication
