[The description below was written by a language model from this plasmid's Addgene catalogue record and pLannotate feature annotations shown in this document.]
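Description:
pDONR221-Basigin is a Gateway entry clone built on the pDONR221 backbone, carrying a codon-optimized open reading frame for human basigin (BSG, also known as CD147 or EMMPRIN). The roughly 3.7 kb plasmid is propagated in E. coli from a high-copy ColE1/pUC-type origin and selected with kanamycin through an aminoglycoside phosphotransferase (KanR) gene. Although the catalogue lists the vector type as mammalian expression, the annotated features show no eukaryotic promoter or polyadenylation signal. The plasmid is therefore a shuttle for the ORF rather than an expression construct in its own right.

The 1,155 bp BSG coding sequence lies between attL1 and attL2 recombination sites. These sites allow directional transfer of the insert by an LR Clonase reaction into any attR-containing destination vector, which then supplies the promoter, tags and selection markers needed for the chosen host. Upstream of the cassette, the rrnB T1 and T2 transcription terminators insulate the insert from read-through transcription in bacteria. A T7 promoter sits just outside attL2 and points back toward the insert, and M13 forward and reverse priming sites flanking the cassette serve for sequence verification. Short lacI and lacZα fragments detected in the backbone are non-functional remnants.

The clone belongs to a consortium resource focused on solute carrier (SLC) transporters and drug discovery. It is intended as a source of the basigin ORF for subcloning into custom expression vectors. The record does not state whether the ORF retains a stop codon, so its compatibility with C-terminal fusions is not specified.
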