Addgene plasmid #221415: pDONR221-Basigin
Purpose: Gateway entry clone with codon-optimized ORF sequence for subcloning into custom expression vectors
Depositing lab: RESOLUTE Consortium & Giulio Superti-Furga. Depositing organization: CeMM Research Center for Molecular Medicine. Publication: The RESOLUTE consortium: unlocking SLC transporters for drug discovery. Superti-Furga G, Lackner D, Wiedmer T, Ingles-Prieto A, Barbosa B, Girardi E, Goldmann U, Gurtl B, Klavins K, Klimek C, Lindinger S, Lineiro-Retes E, Muller AC, Onstein S, Redinger G, Reil D, Sedlyarov V, Wolf G, Crawford M, Everley R, ... Steppan CM. Nat Rev Drug Discov. 2020 Jul;19(7):429-430. doi: 10.1038/d41573-020-00056-6. PubMed 32265506.
Backbone
  Vector backbone: pDONR221
  Backbone manufacturer: GenScript
  Vector type: Mammalian Expression
Growth in bacteria
  Bacterial resistance: Kanamycin, 50 μg/mL
  Growth temperature: 37°C
  Growth strain: NEB Stable
  Copy number: High Copy
Gene/Insert
  Gene/Insert name: Basigin
  Species: H. sapiens (human)
  Insert size (bp): 1155
  Entrez Gene: BSG (a.k.a. 5F7, CD147, EMMPRIN, EMPRIN, HAb18G, OK, TCSF)
  Cloning method: Gateway Cloning
  Sequencing primers: 5′ M13; 3′ M13r
Terms and licenses: Academic/Nonprofit Terms; Industry Terms: Not Available to Industry
Depositor comments: RESOLUTE ID: PD04Z4-H
How to cite: pDONR221-Basigin was a gift from RESOLUTE Consortium & Giulio Superti-Furga (Addgene plasmid # 221415 ; http://n2t.net/addgene:221415 ; RRID:Addgene_221415)
